Addgene plasmid #206860: pAAV-U6-SA-WTmLdlrEx14-gRNA2-N22-HLP-SACas9-HA-OLLAS-spA
Purpose: An AAV plasmid with U6 promoter driving a gRNA against LDLR and liver specific HLP promoter driving SaCas9
Depositing lab: William Lagor. Depositing organization: Baylor College of Medicine. Publication: In Vivo Gene Editing in Lipid and Atherosclerosis Research. De Giorgi M, Jarrett KE, de Aguiar Vallim TQ, Lagor WR. Methods Mol Biol. 2022;2419:673-713. doi: 10.1007/978-1-0716-1924-7_42. PubMed 35237996.
Backbone
  Vector backbone: pEMBL8
  Vector type: AAV, CRISPR
Growth in bacteria
  Bacterial resistance: Ampicillin, 100 μg/mL
  Growth temperature: 37°C
  Growth strain: NEB Stable
  Copy number: Unknown
Gene/Insert
  Gene/Insert name: mLdlr gRNA
  gRNA/shRNA sequence: GGGcAGGCGCAGGTGAATTTGG
  Species: M. musculus (mouse)
  Entrez Gene: Ldlr (a.k.a. Hlb301)
Terms and licenses: Academic/Nonprofit Terms; Industry Terms: Not Available to Industry
Depositor comments: The gRNA targeting Ldlr was originally published in PMID 30026278 and is also included in Addgene plasmid #109311. We have moved this gRNA to the Addgene plasmid #109314 to generate this one, which has hepatocyte-specific expression of SaCas9
How to cite: pAAV-U6-SA-WTmLdlrEx14-gRNA2-N22-HLP-SACas9-HA-OLLAS-spA was a gift from William Lagor (Addgene plasmid # 206860 ; http://n2t.net/addgene:206860 ; RRID:Addgene_206860)
