[The description below was written by a language model from this plasmid's Addgene catalogue record and pLannotate feature annotations shown in this document.]
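Description:
pAAV-U6-SA-WTmLdlrEx14-gRNA2-N22-HLP-SACas9-HA-OLLAS-spA is an all-in-one AAV CRISPR transfer plasmid built on the pEMBL8 backbone, designed to disrupt the mouse low-density lipoprotein receptor gene (Ldlr) specifically in hepatocytes. The roughly 7 kb plasmid is propagated in E. coli through a high-copy ColE1/pUC-type origin with ampicillin selection (AmpR under its own bla promoter). It also carries an f1 phage origin and residual lacZα and lacI fragments from the backbone. A recombination-deficient strain is listed for growth, consistent with the need to keep the repeat-rich ITRs intact.

Two AAV2 inverted terminal repeats flank the payload and define the segment that is packaged into recombinant AAV particles. Within them, a human U6 RNA polymerase III promoter drives a guide RNA whose spacer targets mouse Ldlr (exon 14, according to the construct name), fused to the Staphylococcus aureus Cas9 gRNA scaffold. Downstream, the SaCas9 coding sequence carries a C-terminal nucleoplasmin nuclear localization signal followed by HA and OLLAS epitope tags for detection, and it ends in a compact synthetic polyadenylation signal. The catalogue states that SaCas9 is driven by the liver-specific HLP promoter. The automated feature table does not annotate this element, though an unannotated gap between the scaffold and the Cas9 open reading frame is where it would sit. The small size of SaCas9 and of its regulatory elements allows nuclease and guide to fit within a single AAV genome.

According to the depositor comments, a previously published Ldlr guide was moved into a hepatocyte-restricted SaCas9 vector to make this plasmid. It is intended for in vivo somatic gene editing in mouse liver, in the context of lipid and atherosclerosis research.
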