Features (pLannotate 1.2.2; 16 found; start..end, strand, type, name):
      1..133     -  repeat_region  AAV2 ITR (fragment): inverted terminal repeat of adeno-associated virus serotype 2 inverted
    186..203     +  protein_bind   attB1 (fragment): mutant version of attB; recombination site for the Gateway® BP reaction BP Clonase™
    255..495     +  promoter       U6 promoter: RNA polymerase III promoter for human U6 snRNA
    526..601     +  misc_RNA       Sa gRNA scaffold: guide RNA scaffold for the Staphylococcus aureus CRISPR/Cas9 system
    935..4090    +  CDS            cas9: CAS9_STAAU - Experimental evidence at protein level: Swiss-Prot protein existence level 1. CRISPR (clustered regularly interspaced short palindromic repeat) is an adaptive immune system that provides protection against mobile genetic elements (viruses, transposable elements and conjugative plasmids). CRISPR clusters contain spacers, sequences complementary to antecedent mobile elements, and target invading nucleic acids. CRISPR clusters are transcribed and processed into CRISPR RNA (crRNA). In type II CRISPR systems correct processing of pre-crRNA requires a trans- encoded small RNA (tracrRNA)
   4091..4138    +  CDS            nucleoplasmin NLS: bipartite nuclear localization signal from nucleoplasmin
   4145..4171    +  CDS            3xHA (fragment): three tandem HA epitope tags
   4172..4213    +  CDS            OLLAS tag: Escherichia coli OmpF Linker and mouse Langerin fusion sequence tag (Park et al., 2008)
   4231..4279    +  polyA_signal   poly(A) signal: synthetic polyadenylation signal
   4327..4460    +  repeat_region  AAV2 ITR: inverted terminal repeat of adeno-associated virus serotype 2 inverted
   4454..4510    -  CDS            lacI (fragment): lac repressor; lacI; The lac repressor binds to the lac operator to inhibit transcription in E. coli. This inhibition can be relieved by adding lactose or isopropyl-β-D-thiogalactopyranoside (IPTG).
   4693..5281    -  rep_origin     ori: high-copy-number ColE1/pMB1/pBR322/pUC origin of replication
   5452..6312    -  CDS            AmpR: β-lactamase; bla; confers resistance to ampicillin, carbenicillin, and related antibiotics
   6313..6417    -  promoter       AmpR promoter: bla
   6470..6898    -  rep_origin     f1 ori (sequence partly withheld): f1 bacteriophage origin of replication; arrow indicates direction of (+) strand synthesis
   6903..6       -  CDS            lacZα (fragment) (across the origin): LacZα fragment of β-galactosidase; lacZ fragment
>Addgene plasmid #206860 | pAAV-U6-SA-WTmLdlrEx14-gRNA2-N22-HLP-SACas9-HA-OLLAS-spA | addgene full sequence | sequence record 438443 | Addgene NGS Result
CAGCTGCGCGCTCGCTCGCTCACTGAGGCCGCCCGGGCAAAGCCCGGGCGTCGGGCGACCTTTGGTCGCC
CGGCCTCAGTGAGCGAGCGAGCGCGCAGAGAGGGAGTGGCCAACTCCATCACTAGGGGTTCCTTGTAGTT
AATGATTAACCCGCCATGCTACTTATCTACGTAGCCATGCTCTGGTGTACAAAAAAGCAGGCTTTAAAGG
AACCAATTCAGTCGACTGGATCCGGTACCAAGGTCGGGCAGGAAGAGGGCCTATTTCCCATGATTCCTTC
ATATTTGCATATACGATACAAGGCTGTTAGAGAGATAATTAGAATTAATTTGACTGTAAACACAAAGATA
TTAGTACAAAATACGTGACGTAGAAAGTAATAATTTCTTGGGTAGTTTGCAGTTTTAAAATTATGTTTTA
AAATGGACTATCATATGCTTACCGTAACTTGAAAGTATTTCGATTTCTTGGCTTTATATATCTTGTGGAA
AGGACGAAACACCGGGCAGGCGCAGGTGAATTTGGGTTTTAGTACTCTGGAAACAGAATCTACTAAAACA
AGGCAAAATGCCGTGTTTATCTCGTCAACTTGTTGGCGAGATTTTTTTCTAGAAAGCTTTGTTTGCTGCT
TGCAATGTTTGCCCATTTTAGGGTGGACACAGGACGCTGTGGTTTCTGAGCCAGGGGGCGACTCAGATCC
CAGCCAGTGGACTTAGCCCCTGTTTGCTCCTCCGATAACTGGGGTGACCTTGGTTAATATTCACCAGCAG
CCTCCCCCGTTGCCCCTCTGGATCCACTGCTTAAATACGGACGAGGACAGGGCCCTGTCTCCTCAGCTTC
AGGCACCACCACTGACCTGGGACAGTGAATCACCGGTGCCACCATGGCCCCAAAGAAGAAGCGGAAGGTC
GGTATCCACGGAGTCCCAGCAGCCAAGCGGAACTACATCCTGGGCCTGGACATCGGCATCACCAGCGTGG
GCTACGGCATCATCGACTACGAGACACGGGACGTGATCGATGCCGGCGTGCGGCTGTTCAAAGAGGCCAA
CGTGGAAAACAACGAGGGCAGGCGGAGCAAGAGAGGCGCCAGAAGGCTGAAGCGGCGGAGGCGGCATAGA
ATCCAGAGAGTGAAGAAGCTGCTGTTCGACTACAACCTGCTGACCGACCACAGCGAGCTGAGCGGCATCA
ACCCCTACGAGGCCAGAGTGAAGGGCCTGAGCCAGAAGCTGAGCGAGGAAGAGTTCTCTGCCGCCCTGCT
GCACCTGGCCAAGAGAAGAGGCGTGCACAACGTGAACGAGGTGGAAGAGGACACCGGCAACGAGCTGTCC
ACCAGAGAGCAGATCAGCCGGAACAGCAAGGCCCTGGAAGAGAAATACGTGGCCGAACTGCAGCTGGAAC
GGCTGAAGAAAGACGGCGAAGTGCGGGGCAGCATCAACAGATTCAAGACCAGCGACTACGTGAAAGAAGC
CAAACAGCTGCTGAAGGTGCAGAAGGCCTACCACCAGCTGGACCAGAGCTTCATCGACACCTACATCGAC
CTGCTGGAAACCCGGCGGACCTACTATGAGGGACCTGGCGAGGGCAGCCCCTTCGGCTGGAAGGACATCA
AAGAATGGTACGAGATGCTGATGGGCCACTGCACCTACTTCCCCGAGGAACTGCGGAGCGTGAAGTACGC
CTACAACGCCGACCTGTACAACGCCCTGAACGACCTGAACAATCTCGTGATCACCAGGGACGAGAACGAG
AAGCTGGAATATTACGAGAAGTTCCAGATCATCGAGAACGTGTTCAAGCAGAAGAAGAAGCCCACCCTGA
AGCAGATCGCCAAAGAAATCCTCGTGAACGAAGAGGATATTAAGGGCTACAGAGTGACCAGCACCGGCAA
GCCCGAGTTCACCAACCTGAAGGTGTACCACGACATCAAGGACATTACCGCCCGGAAAGAGATTATTGAG
AACGCCGAGCTGCTGGATCAGATTGCCAAGATCCTGACCATCTACCAGAGCAGCGAGGACATCCAGGAAG
AACTGACCAATCTGAACTCCGAGCTGACCCAGGAAGAGATCGAGCAGATCTCTAATCTGAAGGGCTATAC
CGGCACCCACAACCTGAGCCTGAAGGCCATCAACCTGATCCTGGACGAGCTGTGGCACACCAACGACAAC
CAGATCGCTATCTTCAACCGGCTGAAGCTGGTGCCCAAGAAGGTGGACCTGTCCCAGCAGAAAGAGATCC
CCACCACCCTGGTGGACGACTTCATCCTGAGCCCCGTCGTGAAGAGAAGCTTCATCCAGAGCATCAAAGT
GATCAACGCCATCATCAAGAAGTACGGCCTGCCCAACGACATCATTATCGAGCTGGCCCGCGAGAAGAAC
TCCAAGGACGCCCAGAAAATGATCAACGAGATGCAGAAGCGGAACCGGCAGACCAACGAGCGGATCGAGG
AAATCATCCGGACCACCGGCAAAGAGAACGCCAAGTACCTGATCGAGAAGATCAAGCTGCACGACATGCA
GGAAGGCAAGTGCCTGTACAGCCTGGAAGCCATCCCTCTGGAAGATCTGCTGAACAACCCCTTCAACTAT
GAGGTGGACCACATCATCCCCAGAAGCGTGTCCTTCGACAACAGCTTCAACAACAAGGTGCTCGTGAAGC
AGGAAGAAAACAGCAAGAAGGGCAACCGGACCCCATTCCAGTACCTGAGCAGCAGCGACAGCAAGATCAG
CTACGAAACCTTCAAGAAGCACATCCTGAATCTGGCCAAGGGCAAGGGCAGAATCAGCAAGACCAAGAAA
GAGTATCTGCTGGAAGAACGGGACATCAACAGGTTCTCCGTGCAGAAAGACTTCATCAACCGGAACCTGG
TGGATACCAGATACGCCACCAGAGGCCTGATGAACCTGCTGCGGAGCTACTTCAGAGTGAACAACCTGGA
CGTGAAAGTGAAGTCCATCAATGGCGGCTTCACCAGCTTTCTGCGGCGGAAGTGGAAGTTTAAGAAAGAG
CGGAACAAGGGGTACAAGCACCACGCCGAGGACGCCCTGATCATTGCCAACGCCGATTTCATCTTCAAAG
AGTGGAAGAAACTGGACAAGGCCAAAAAAGTGATGGAAAACCAGATGTTCGAGGAAAGGCAGGCCGAGAG
CATGCCCGAGATCGAAACCGAGCAGGAGTACAAAGAGATCTTCATCACCCCCCACCAGATCAAGCACATT
AAGGACTTCAAGGACTACAAGTACAGCCACCGGGTGGACAAGAAGCCTAATAGAGAGCTGATTAACGACA
CCCTGTACTCCACCCGGAAGGACGACAAGGGCAACACCCTGATCGTGAACAATCTGAACGGCCTGTACGA
CAAGGACAATGACAAGCTGAAAAAGCTGATCAACAAGAGCCCCGAAAAGCTGCTGATGTACCACCACGAC
CCCCAGACCTACCAGAAACTGAAGCTGATTATGGAACAGTACGGCGACGAGAAGAATCCCCTGTACAAGT
ACTACGAGGAAACCGGGAACTACCTGACCAAGTACTCCAAAAAGGACAACGGCCCCGTGATCAAGAAGAT
TAAGTATTACGGCAACAAACTGAACGCCCATCTGGACATCACCGACGACTACCCCAACAGCAGAAACAAG
GTCGTGAAGCTGTCCCTGAAGCCCTACAGATTCGACGTGTACCTGGACAATGGCGTGTACAAGTTCGTGA
CCGTGAAGAATCTGGATGTGATCAAAAAAGAAAACTACTACGAAGTGAATAGCAAGTGCTATGAGGAAGC
TAAGAAGCTGAAGAAGATCAGCAACCAGGCCGAGTTTATCGCCTCCTTCTACAACAACGATCTGATCAAG
ATCAACGGCGAGCTGTATAGAGTGATCGGCGTGAACAACGACCTGCTGAACCGGATCGAAGTGAACATGA
TCGACATCACCTACCGCGAGTACCTGGAAAACATGAACGACAAGAGGCCCCCCAGGATCATTAAGACAAT
CGCCTCCAAGACCCAGAGCATTAAGAAGTACAGCACAGACATTCTGGGCAACCTGTATGAAGTGAAATCT
AAGAAGCACCCTCAGATCATCAAAAAGGGCAAAAGGCCGGCGGCCACGAAAAAGGCCGGCCAGGCAAAAA
AGAAAAAGGGATCCTACCCATACGATGTTCCAGATTACGCTAGCGGCTTCGCCAACGAGCTTGGACCCAG
GTTGATGGGAAAGTAAGAATTCCTAGAGCGAATAAAAGATCTTTATTTTCATTAGATCTGTGTGTTGGTT
TTTTGTGTGATGCAGCTACGTAGATAAGTAGCATGGCGGGTTAATCATTAACTACAAGGAACCCCTAGTG
ATGGAGTTGGCCACTCCCTCTCTGCGCGCTCGCTCGCTCACTGAGGCCGGGCGACCAAAGGTCGCCCGAC
GCCCGGGCTTTGCCCGGGCGGCCTCAGTGAGCGAGCGAGCGCGCAGCTGCATTAATGAATCGGCCAACGC
GCGGGGAGAGGCGGTTTGCGTATTGGGCGCTCTTCCGCTTCCTCGCTCACTGACTCGCTGCGCTCGGTCG
TTCGGCTGCGGCGAGCGGTATCAGCTCACTCAAAGGCGGTAATACGGTTATCCACAGAATCAGGGGATAA
CGCAGGAAAGAACATGTGAGCAAAAGGCCAGCAAAAGGCCAGGAACCGTAAAAAGGCCGCGTTGCTGGCG
TTTTTCCATAGGCTCCGCCCCCCTGACGAGCATCACAAAAATCGACGCTCAAGTCAGAGGTGGCGAAACC
CGACAGGACTATAAAGATACCAGGCGTTTCCCCCTGGAAGCTCCCTCGTGCGCTCTCCTGTTCCGACCCT
GCCGCTTACCGGATACCTGTCCGCCTTTCTCCCTTCGGGAAGCGTGGCGCTTTCTCATAGCTCACGCTGT
AGGTATCTCAGTTCGGTGTAGGTCGTTCGCTCCAAGCTGGGCTGTGTGCACGAACCCCCCGTTCAGCCCG
ACCGCTGCGCCTTATCCGGTAACTATCGTCTTGAGTCCAACCCGGTAAGACACGACTTATCGCCACTGGC
AGCAGCCACTGGTAACAGGATTAGCAGAGCGAGGTATGTAGGCGGTGCTACAGAGTTCTTGAAGTGGTGG
CCTAACTACGGCTACACTAGAAGAACAGTATTTGGTATCTGCGCTCTGCTGAAGCCAGTTACCTTCGGAA
AAAGAGTTGGTAGCTCTTGATCCGGCAAACAAACCACCGCTGGTAGCGGTGGTTTTTTTGTTTGCAAGCA
GCAGATTACGCGCAGAAAAAAAGGATCTCAAGAAGATCCTTTGATCTTTTCTACGGGGTCTGACGCTCAG
TGGAACGAAAACTCACGTTAAGGGATTTTGGTCATGAGATTATCAAAAAGGATCTTCACCTAGATCCTTT
TAAATTAAAAATGAAGTTTTAAATCAATCTAAAGTATATATGAGTAAACTTGGTCTGACAGTTACCAATG
CTTAATCAGTGAGGCACCTATCTCAGCGATCTGTCTATTTCGTTCATCCATAGTTGCCTGACTCCCCGTC
GTGTAGATAACTACGATACGGGAGGGCTTACCATCTGGCCCCAGTGCTGCAATGATACCGCGAGACCCAC
GCTCACCGGCTCCAGATTTATCAGCAATAAACCAGCCAGCCGGAAGGGCCGAGCGCAGAAGTGGTCCTGC
AACTTTATCCGCCTCCATCCAGTCTATTAATTGTTGCCGGGAAGCTAGAGTAAGTAGTTCGCCAGTTAAT
AGTTTGCGCAACGTTGTTGCCATTGCTACAGGCATCGTGGTGTCACGCTCGTCGTTTGGTATGGCTTCAT
TCAGCTCCGGTTCCCAACGATCAAGGCGAGTTACATGATCCCCCATGTTGTGCAAAAAAGCGGTTAGCTC
CTTCGGTCCTCCGATCGTTGTCAGAAGTAAGTTGGCCGCAGTGTTATCACTCATGGTTATGGCAGCACTG
CATAATTCTCTTACTGTCATGCCATCCGTAAGATGCTTTTCTGTGACTGGTGAGTACTCAACCAAGTCAT
TCTGAGAATAGTGTATGCGGCGACCGAGTTGCTCTTGCCCGGCGTCAATACGGGATAATACCGCGCCACA
TAGCAGAACTTTAAAAGTGCTCATCATTGGAAAACGTTCTTCGGGGCGAAAACTCTCAAGGATCTTACCG
CTGTTGAGATCCAGTTCGATGTAACCCACTCGTGCACCCAACTGATCTTCAGCATCTTTTACTTTCACCA
GCGTTTCTGGGTGAGCAAAAACAGGAAGGCAAAATGCCGCAAAAAAGGGAATAAGGGCGACACGGAAATG
TTGAATACTCATACTCTTCCTTTTTCAATATTATTGAAGCATTTATCAGGGTTATTGTCTCATGAGCGGA
TACATATTTGAATGTATTTAGAAAAATAAACAAATAGGGGTTCCGCGCACATTTCCCCGAAAAGTGCCAC
CTAAATTGTAAGCGTTAATATTTTGTTAAAATTCGCGTTAAATTTTTGTTAAATCAGCTCATTTTTTAAC
CAATAGGCCGAAATCGGCAAAATCCCTTATAAATCAAAAGAATAGACCGAGATAGGGT
[37 nt withheld, positions 6569-6605]
AAAGAACGTGGACTCCAACGTCAAAGG
[49 nt withheld, positions 6633-6681]
T
[91 nt withheld, positions 6683-6773]
G
[124 nt withheld, positions 6775-6898]
CCCATTCGCCATTCAGGCTGCGCAACTGTTGGGAAGGGCGATCGGTGCGGGCCTCTTCGCTATTACGC
